Addgene plasmid #228159: SP_C3
Purpose: Plasmid contains the secretion signal peptide sequence of the yeast (strain ATCC 204508 / S288c) PIR1 gene for use in Combinatorial Golden Gate Assembly (BsaI restriction sites).
Depositing lab: Joseph Brock. Depositing organization: Australian National University. Publication: High-throughput optimisation of protein secretion in yeast via an engineered biosensor. Cleaver A, Luo R, Smith OB, Murphy L, Schwessinger B, Brock J. Trends Biotechnol. 2025 Apr;43(4):838-867. doi: 10.1016/j.tibtech.2024.11.010. Epub 2024 Dec 13. PubMed 39674781.
Backbone
  Vector backbone: pYTK001
  Backbone manufacturer: John Dueber, Addgene plasmid #65108
  Vector type: Synthetic Biology
Growth in bacteria
  Bacterial resistance: Chloramphenicol, 25 μg/mL
  Growth temperature: 37°C
  Growth strain: DH5alpha
  Copy number: High Copy
Gene/Insert
  Gene/Insert name: sp_Q03178_PIR1_YEAST:0-18 (alt name: Uniprot: Q03178)
  Species: S. cerevisiae (budding yeast)
  Cloning method: Golden Gate
Terms and licenses: Academic/Nonprofit Terms; Industry Terms: Not Available to Industry
Depositor comments: Signal peptides direct recombinant protein secretion in yeast. Codon optimised for expression in S. cerevisiae. This part is designed for use with components from the MoClo Yeast Toolkit (Lee et al. 2015). This insert is a 3a* component, see Williams et al. 2024 for more detail.
How to cite: SP_C3 was a gift from Joseph Brock (Addgene plasmid # 228159 ; http://n2t.net/addgene:228159 ; RRID:Addgene_228159)
