[The description below was written by a language model from this plasmid's Addgene catalogue record and pLannotate feature annotations shown in this document.]
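Description:
SP_C3 is a small synthetic-biology part plasmid (about 1.7 kb) built in the pYTK001 entry-vector backbone of the MoClo Yeast Toolkit. It is a storage and donor vector for E. coli rather than an expression construct. The annotated features are all backbone elements: a high-copy ColE1/pUC-type origin of replication, and a chloramphenicol acetyltransferase (cat) gene driven by its native promoter and followed by the phage lambda t0 terminator, which provides chloramphenicol selection. No yeast origin, yeast marker, or yeast promoter is annotated, consistent with its role as a part carrier. The insert itself was not picked up by the automated annotation, probably because it is very short, so its position in the sequence is not given in the feature table.

According to the catalogue entry, the payload is the secretion signal peptide of the Saccharomyces cerevisiae (S288c) PIR1 gene, recorded as residues 0–18 of the protein and codon-optimised for expression in budding yeast. It is flanked by BsaI sites so that it can be released and joined with other parts by Golden Gate assembly. The depositor designates it a type 3a* component, meaning it is intended to sit at the N-terminal end of a coding sequence, between a promoter part and the downstream protein-coding part, in assemblies using toolkit-compatible components. Once assembled into a yeast expression cassette, the signal peptide directs the fused recombinant protein into the secretory pathway. The plasmid is intended for combinatorial assembly, and the associated work concerns high-throughput optimisation of protein secretion in yeast.
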