Features (pLannotate 1.2.2; 4 found; start..end, strand, type, name):
     84..118     -  terminator     lambda t0 terminator: minimal transcription terminator from phage lambda (Scholtissek and Grosse, 1987)
    192..848     -  CDS            cat: CAT_ECOLX - Experimental evidence at protein level: Swiss-Prot protein existence level 1. This enzyme is an effector of chloramphenicol resistance in bacteria. From Escherichia coli. This protein is used as a marker in many commonly used cloning vectors, such as pACYC184.
    849..946     -  promoter       cat promoter: promoter of the E. coli cat gene encoding chloramphenicol acetyltransferase
   1030..1618    +  rep_origin     ori: high-copy-number ColE1/pMB1/pBR322/pUC origin of replication
>Addgene plasmid #228159 | SP_C3 | addgene full sequence | sequence record 451652 | Addgene NGS Result
TCGGTCTCATATGCAGTATAAAAAAAGCCTAGTGGCTTCTGCATTGGTTGCCACTAGCTTGGCAGCCCCT
TGAGACCAGACCAATAAAAAACGCCCGGCGGCAACCGAGCGTTCTGAACAAATCCAGATGGAGTTCTGAG
GTCATTACTGGATCTATCAACAGGAGTCCAAGCGAGCTCGATATCAAATTACGCCCCGCCCTGCCACTCA
TCGCAGTACTGTTGTAATTCATTAAGCATTCTGCCGACATGGAAGCCATCACAAACGGCATGATGAACCT
GAATCGCCAGCGGCATCAGCACCTTGTCGCCTTGCGTATAATATTTGCCCATGGTGAAAACGGGGGCGAA
GAAGTTGTCCATATTGGCCACGTTTAAATCAAAACTGGTGAAACTCACCCAGGGATTGGCTGAAACGAAA
AACATATTCTCAATAAACCCTTTAGGGAAATAGGCCAGGTTTTCACCGTAACACGCCACATCTTGCGAAT
ATATGTGTAGAAACTGCCGGAAATCGTCGTGGTATTCACTCCAGAGCGATGAAAACGTTTCAGTTTGCTC
ATGGAAAACGGTGTAACAAGGGTGAACACTATCCCATATCACCAGCTCACCGTCTTTCATTGCCATACGA
AATTCCGGATGAGCATTCATCAGGCGGGCAAGAATGTGAATAAAGGCCGGATAAAACTTGTGCTTATTTT
TCTTTACGGTCTTTAAAAAGGCCGTAATATCCAGCTGAACGGTCTGGTTATAGGTACATTGAGCAACTGA
CTGAAATGCCTCAAAATGTTCTTTACGATGCCATTGGGATATATCAACGGTGGTATATCCAGTGATTTTT
TTCTCCATTTTAGCTTCCTTAGCTCCTGAAAATCTCGATAACTCAAAAAATACGCCCGGTAGTGATCTTA
TTTCATTATGGTGAAAGTTGGAACCTCTTACGTGCCCGATCAATCATGACCAAAATCCCTTAACGTGAGT
TTTCGTTCCACTGAGCGTCAGACCCCGTAGAAAAGATCAAAGGATCTTCTTGAGATCCTTTTTTTCTGCG
CGTAATCTGCTGCTTGCAAACAAAAAAACCACCGCTACCAGCGGTGGTTTGTTTGCCGGATCAAGAGCTA
CCAACTCTTTTTCCGAAGGTAACTGGCTTCAGCAGAGCGCAGATACCAAATACTGTTCTTCTAGTGTAGC
CGTAGTTAGGCCACCACTTCAAGAACTCTGTAGCACCGCCTACATACCTCGCTCTGCTAATCCTGTTACC
AGTGGCTGCTGCCAGTGGCGATAAGTCGTGTCTTACCGGGTTGGACTCAAGACGATAGTTACCGGATAAG
GCGCAGCGGTCGGGCTGAACGGGGGGTTCGTGCACACAGCCCAGCTTGGAGCGAACGACCTACACCGAAC
TGAGATACCTACAGCGTGAGCTATGAGAAAGCGCCACGCTTCCCGAAGGGAGAAAGGCGGACAGGTATCC
GGTAAGCGGCAGGGTCGGAACAGGAGAGCGCACGAGGGAGCTTCCAGGGGGAAACGCCTGGTATCTTTAT
AGTCCTGTCGGGTTTCGCCACCTCTGACTTGAGCGTCGATTTTTGTGATGCTCGTCAGGGGGGCGGAGCC
TATGGAAAAACGCCAGCAACGCGGCCTTTTTACGGTTCCTGGCCTTTTGCTGGCCTTTTGCTCACATGTT
CTTTCCTGCGTTATCCCCTGATTCTGTGGATAACCGTAG
